>Addgene plasmid #141403 | FUW-tetO-NFIA | addgene full sequence | sequence record 305089 | Addgene NGS Result
CGATGTACGGGCCAGATATACGCGTTGACATTGATTATTGACTAGTTATTAATAGTAATCAATTACGGGG
TCATTAGTTCATAGCCCATATATGGAGTTCCGCGTTACATAACTTACGGTAAATGGCCCGCCTGGCTGAC
CGCCCAACGACCCCCGCCCATTGACGTCAATAATGACGTATGTTCCCATAGTAACGCCAATAGGGACTTT
CCATTGACGTCAATGGGTGGAGTATTTACGGTAAACTGCCCACTTGGCAGTACATCAAGTGTATCATATG
CCAAGTACGCCCCCTATTGACGTCAATGACGGTAAATGGCCCGCCTGGCATTATGCCCAGTACATGACCT
TATGGGACTTTCCTACTTGGCAGTACATCTACGTATTAGTCATCGCTATTACCATGGTGATGCGGTTTTG
GCAGTACATCAATGGGCGTGGATAGCGGTTTGACTCACGGGGATTTCCAAGTCTCCACCCCATTGACGTC
AATGGGAGTTTGTTTTGGCACCAAAATCAACGGGACTTTCCAAAATGTCGTAACAACTCCGCCCCATTGA
CGCAAATGGGCGGTAGGCGTGTACGGTGGGAGGTCTATATAAGCAGCGCGTTTTGCCTGTACTGGGTCTC
TCTGGTTAGACCAGATCTGAGCCTGGGAGCTCTCTGGCTAACTAGGGAACCCACTGCTTAAGCCTCAATA
AAGCTTGCCTTGAGTGCTTCAAGTAGTGTGTGCCCGTCTGTTGTGTGACTCTGGTAACTAGAGATCCCTC
AGACCCTTTTAGTCAGTGTGGAAAATCTCTAGCAGTGGCGCCCGAACAGGGACTTGAAAGCGAAAGGGAA
ACCAGAGGAGCTCTCTCGACGCAGGACTCGGCTTGCTGAAGCGCGCACGGCAAGAGGCGAGGGGCGGCGA
CTGGTGAGTACGCCAAAAATTTTGACTAGCGGAGGCTAGAAGGAGAGAGATGGGTGCGAGAGCGTCAGTA
TTAAGCGGGGGAGAATTAGATCGCGATGGGAAAAAATTCGGTTAAGGCCAGGGGGAAAGAAAAAATATAA
ATTAAAACATATAGTATGGGCAAGCAGGGAGCTAGAACGATTCGCAGTTAATCCTGGCCTGTTAGAAACA
TCAGAAGGCTGTAGACAAATACTGGGACAGCTACAACCATCCCTTCAGACAGGATCAGAAGAACTTAGAT
CATTATATAATACAGTAGCAACCCTCTATTGTGTGCATCAAAGGATAGAGATAAAAGACACCAAGGAAGC
TTTAGACAAGATAGAGGAAGAGCAAAACAAAAGTAAGACCACCGCACAGCAAGCGGCCGCTGATCTTCAG
ACCTGGAGGAGGAGATATGAGGGACAATTGGAGAAGTGAATTATATAAATATAAAGTAGTAAAAATTGAA
CCATTAGGAGTAGCACCCACCAAGGCAAAGAGAAGAGTGGTGCAGAGAGAAAAAAGAGCAGTGGGAATAG
GAGCTTTGTTCCTTGGGTTCTTGGGAGCAGCAGGAAGCACTATGGGCGCAGCGTCAATGACGCTGACGGT
ACAGGCCAGACAATTATTGTCTGGTATAGTGCAGCAGCAGAACAATTTGCTGAGGGCTATTGAGGCGCAA
CAGCATCTGTTGCAACTCACAGTCTGGGGCATCAAGCAGCTCCAGGCAAGAATCCTGGCTGTGGAAAGAT
ACCTAAAGGATCAACAGCTCCTGGGGATTTGGGGTTGCTCTGGAAAACTCATTTGCACCACTGCTGTGCC
TTGGAATGCTAGTTGGAGTAATAAATCTCTGGAACAGATTTGGAATCACACGACCTGGATGGAGTGGGAC
AGAGAAATTAACAATTACACAAGCTTAATACACTCCTTAATTGAAGAATCGCAAAACCAGCAAGAAAAGA
ATGAACAAGAATTATTGGAATTAGATAAATGGGCAAGTTTGTGGAATTGGTTTAACATAACAAATTGGCT
GTGGTATATAAAATTATTCATAATGATAGTAGGAGGCTTGGTAGGTTTAAGAATAGTTTTTGCTGTACTT
TCTATAGTGAATAGAGTTAGGCAGGGATATTCACCATTATCGTTTCAGACCCACCTCCCAACCCCGAGGG
GACCCGACAGGCCCGAAGGAATAGAAGAAGAAGGTGGAGAGAGAGACAGAGACAGATCCATTCGATTAGT
GAACGGATCGGCACTGCGTGCGCCAATTCTGCAGACAAATGGCAGTATTCATCCACAATTTTAAAAGAAA
AGGGGGGATTGGGGGGTACAGTGCAGGGGAAAGAATAGTAGACATAATAGCAACAGACATACAAACTAAA
GAATTACAAAAACAAATTACAAAAATTCAAAATTTTCGGGTTTATTACAGGGACAGCAGAGATCCAGTTT
GGTTAGATCTCGAGTTTACCACTCCCTATCAGTGATAGAGAAAAGTGAAAGTCGAGTTTACCACTCCCTA
TCAGTGATAGAGAAAAGTGAAAGTCGAGTTTACCACTCCCTATCAGTGATAGAGAAAAGTGAAAGTCGAG
TTTACCACTCCCTATCAGTGATAGAGAAAAGTGAAAGTCGAGTTTACCACTCCCTATCAGTGATAGAGAA
AAGTGAAAGTCGAGTTTACCACTCCCTATCAGTGATAGAGAAAAGTGAAAGTCGAGTTTACCACTCCCTA
TCAGTGATAGAGAAAAGTGAAAGTCGAGCTCGGTACCCGGGTCGAGGTAGGCGTGTACGGTGGGAGGCCT
ATATAAGCAGAGCTCGTTTAGTGAACCGTCAGATCGCCTGGAGACGCCATCCACGCTGTTTTGACCTCCA
TAGAAGACACCGGGACCGATCCAGCCTCCGCGGCCCCGAATTCGCCCTTATGTATTCTCCGCTCTGTCTC
ACCCAGGATGAATTTCATCCTTTCATCGAAGCACTTCTGCCCCACGTCCGAGCCTTTGCCTACACATGGT
TCAACCTGCAGGCCCGAAAACGAAAATACTTCAAAAAACATGAAAAGCGTATGTCAAAAGAAGAAGAGAG
AGCCGTGAAGGATGAATTGCTAAGTGAAAAACCAGAGGTCAAGCAGAAGTGGGCATCTCGACTTCTGGCA
AAGTTGCGGAAAGATATCCGACCCGAATATCGAGAGGATTTTGTTCTTACAGTTACAGGGAAAAAACCTC
CATGTTGTGTTCTTTCCAACCCAGACCAGAAAGGCAAGATGCGAAGAATTGACTGCCTCCGCCAGGCAGA
TAAAGTCTGGAGGTTGGACCTTGTTATGGTGATTTTGTTTAAAGGTATTCCGCTGGAAAGTACTGATGGC
GAGCGCCTTGTAAAGTCCCCACAATGCTCTAATCCAGGGCTCTGTGTCCAACCCCATCACATAGGGGTTT
CTGTTAAGGAACTCGATTTATATTTGGCATACTTTGTGCATGCAGCAGATTCAAGTCAATCTGAAAGTCC
CAGCCAGCCAAGTGACGCTGACATTAAGGACCAGCCAGAAAATGGACATTTGGGCTTCCAGGACAGTTTT
GTCACATCAGGTGTTTTTAGTGTCACTGAGCTAGTAAGAGTGTCACAGACACCAATAGCTGCAGGAACTG
GCCCAAATTTTTCTCTCTCAGATTTGGAAAGTTCTTCATACTACAGCATGAGTCCAGGAGCAATGAGGAG
GTCTTTACCCAGCACATCCTCTACGAGCTCCACAAAGCGCCTCAAGTCTGTGGAGGATGAAATGGACAGT
CCTGGTGAGGAGCCATTTTATACAGGCCAAGGGCGCTCCCCAGGAAGTGGCAGTCAGTCAAGTGGATGGC
ATGAAGTGGAGCCAGGAATGCCATCTCCAACCACACTGAAGAAGTCGGAGAAGTCTGGTTTCAGCAGCCC
CTCCCCTTCACAGACCTCCTCCCTGGGAACGGCGTTCACACAGCATCACCGACCTGTCATTACAGGACCC
AGAGCAAGTCCGCATGCAACACCATCGACTCTTCATTTCCCGACATCACCCATTATCCAGCAGCCTGGGC
CTTACTTCTCACACCCAGCCATCCGCTATCACCCTCAGGAGACGCTGAAAGAATTTGTCCAACTTGTCTG
CCCTGATGCTGGTCAGCAGGCTGGACAGGTGGGGTTCCTCAATCCCAATGGGAGCAGCCAAGGCAAGGTG
CACAACCCATTCCTTCCCACCCCAATGTTGCCACCGCCACCGCCACCACCGATGGCCAGGCCTGTGCCTC
TGCCGGTGCCAGACACAAAGCCTCCAACCACGTCAACAGAAGGAGGTGCAGCCTCCCCCACGTCACCAAC
CTACTCGACACCCAGCACCTCCCCCGCAAACCGATTCGTCAGTGTTGGACCACGGGATCCAAGCTTTGTA
AATATCCCTCAACAGACACAGTCCTGGTACCTGGGATAAAAGGGCGAATTCGATATCAAGCTTATCGATA
ATCAACCTCTGGATTACAAAATTTGTGAAAGATTGACTGGTATTCTTAACTATGTTGCTCCTTTTACGCT
ATGTGGATACGCTGCTTTAATGCCTTTGTATCATGCTATTGCTTCCCGTATGGCTTTCATTTTCTCCTCC
TTGTATAAATCCTGGTTGCTGTCTCTTTATGAGGAGTTGTGGCCCGTTGTCAGGCAACGTGGCGTGGTGT
GCACTGTGTTTGCTGACGCAACCCCCACTGGTTGGGGCATTGCCACCACCTGTCAGCTCCTTTCCGGGAC
TTTCGCTTTCCCCCTCCCTATTGCCACGGCGGAACTCATCGCCGCCTGCCTTGCCCGCTGCTGGACAGGG
GCTCGGCTGTTGGGCACTGACAATTCCGTGGTGTTGTCGGGGAAATCATCGTCCTTTCCTTGGCTGCTCG
CCTGTGTTGCCACCTGGATTCTGCGCGGGACGTCCTTCTGCTACGTCCCTTCGGCCCTCAATCCAGCGGA
CCTTCCTTCCCGCGGCCTGCTGCCGGCTCTGCGGCCTCTTCCGCGTCTTCGCCTTCGCCCTCAGACGAGT
CGGATCTCCCTTTGGGCCGCCTCCCCGCATCGATACCGTCGACCTCGAGACCTAGAAAAACATGGAGCAA
TCACAAGTAGCAATACAGCAGCTACCAATGCTGATTGTGCCTGGCTAGAAGCACAAGAGGAGGAGGAGGT
GGGTTTTCCAGTCACACCTCAGGTACCTTTAAGACCAATGACTTACAAGGCAGCTGTAGATCTTAGCCAC
TTTTTAAAAGAAAAGGGGGGACTGGAAGGGCTAATTCACTCCCAACGAAGACAAGATATCCTTGATCTGT
GGATCTACCACACACAAGGCTACTTCCCTGATTGGCAGAACTACACACCAGGGCCAGGGATCAGATATCC
ACTGACCTTTGGATGGTGCTACAAGCTAGTACCAGTTGAGCAAGAGAAGGTAGAAGAAGCCAATGAAGGA
GAGAACACCCGCTTGTTACACCCTGTGAGCCTGCATGGGATGGATGACCCGGAGAGAGAAGTATTAGAGT
GGAGGTTTGACAGCCGCCTAGCATTTCATCACATGGCCCGAGAGCTGCATCCGGACTGTACTGGGTCTCT
CTGGTTAGACCAGATCTGAGCCTGGGAGCTCTCTGGCTAACTAGGGAACCCACTGCTTAAGCCTCAATAA
AGCTTGCCTTGAGTGCTTCAAGTAGTGTGTGCCCGTCTGTTGTGTGACTCTGGTAACTAGAGATCCCTCA
GACCCTTTTAGTCAGTGTGGAAAATCTCTAGCAGGGCCCGTTTAAACCCGCTGATCAGCCTCGACTGTGC
CTTCTAGTTGCCAGCCATCTGTTGTTTGCCCCTCCCCCGTGCCTTCCTTGACCCTGGAAGGTGCCACTCC
CACTGTCCTTTCCTAATAAAATGAGGAAATTGCATCGCATTGTCTGAGTAGGTGTCATTCTATTCTGGGG
GGTGGGGTGGGGCAGGACAGCAAGGGGGAGGATTGGGAAGACAATAGCAGGCATGCTGGGGATGCGGTGG
GCTCTATGGCTTCTGAGGCGGAAAGAACCAGCTGGGGCTCTAGGGGGTATCCCC
[124 nt withheld, positions 6005-6128]
C
[91 nt withheld, positions 6130-6220]
A
[49 nt withheld, positions 6222-6270]
CCTTTGACGTTGGAGTCCACGTTCTTT
[37 nt withheld, positions 6298-6334]
ACCCTATCTCGGTCTATTCTTTTGATTTATAAGGGATTTTGCCGATTTCGGCCTATTGGTTAAAAAATGA
GCTGATTTAACAAAAATTTAACGCGAATTAATTCTGTGGAATGTGTGTCAGTTAGGGTGTGGAAAGTCCC
CAGGCTCCCCAGCAGGCAGAAGTATGCAAAGCATGCATCTCAATTAGTCAGCAACCAGGTGTGGAAAGTC
CCCAGGCTCCCCAGCAGGCAGAAGTATGCAAAGCATGCATCTCAATTAGTCAGCAACCATAGTCCCGCCC
CTAACTCCGCCCATCCCGCCCCTAACTCCGCCCAGTTCCGCCCATTCTCCGCCCCATGGCTGACTAATTT
TTTTTATTTATGCAGAGGCCGAGGCCGCCTCTGCCTCTGAGCTATTCCAGAAGTAGTGAGGAGGCTTTTT
TGGAGGCCTAGGCTTTTGCAAAAAGCTCCCGGGAGCTTGTATATCCATTTTCGGATCTGATCAGCACGTG
TTGACAATTAATCATCGGCATAGTATATCGGCATAGTATAATACGACAAGGTGAGGAACTAAACCATGGC
CAAGTTGACCAGTGCCGTTCCGGTGCTCACCGCGCGCGACGTCGCCGGAGCGGTCGAGTTCTGGACCGAC
CGGCTCGGGTTCTCCCGGGACTTCGTGGAGGACGACTTCGCCGGTGTGGTCCGGGACGACGTGACCCTGT
TCATCAGCGCGGTCCAGGACCAGGTGGTGCCGGACAACACCCTGGCCTGGGTGTGGGTGCGCGGCCTGGA
CGAGCTGTACGCCGAGTGGTCGGAGGTCGTGTCCACGAACTTCCGGGACGCCTCCGGGCCGGCCATGACC
GAGATCGGCGAGCAGCCGTGGGGGCGGGAGTTCGCCCTGCGCGACCCGGCCGGCAACTGCGTGCACTTCG
TGGCCGAGGAGCAGGACTGACACGTGCTACGAGATTTCGATTCCACCGCCGCCTTCTATGAAAGGTTGGG
CTTCGGAATCGTTTTCCGGGACGCCGGCTGGATGATCCTCCAGCGCGGGGATCTCATGCTGGAGTTCTTC
GCCCACCCCAACTTGTTTATTGCAGCTTATAATGGTTACAAATAAAGCAATAGCATCACAAATTTCACAA
ATAAAGCATTTTTTTCACTGCATTCTAGTTGTGGTTTGTCCAAACTCATCAATGTATCTTATCATGTCTG
TATACCGTCGACCTCTAGCTAGAGCTTGGCGTAATCATGGTCATAGCTGTTTCCTGTGTGAAATTGTTAT
CCGCTCACAATTCCACACAACATACGAGCCGGAAGCATAAAGTGTAAAGCCTGGGGTGCCTAATGAGTGA
GCTAACTCACATTAATTGCGTTGCGCTCACTGCCCGCTTTCCAGTCGGGAAACCTGTCGTGCCAGCTGCA
TTAATGAATCGGCCAACGCGCGGGGAGAGGCGGTTTGCGTATTGGGCGCTCTTCCGCTTCCTCGCTCACT
GACTCGCTGCGCTCGGTCGTTCGGCTGCGGCGAGCGGTATCAGCTCACTCAAAGGCGGTAATACGGTTAT
CCACAGAATCAGGGGATAACGCAGGAAAGAACATGTGAGCAAAAGGCCAGCAAAAGGCCAGGAACCGTAA
AAAGGCCGCGTTGCTGGCGTTTTTCCATAGGCTCCGCCCCCCTGACGAGCATCACAAAAATCGACGCTCA
AGTCAGAGGTGGCGAAACCCGACAGGACTATAAAGATACCAGGCGTTTCCCCCTGGAAGCTCCCTCGTGC
GCTCTCCTGTTCCGACCCTGCCGCTTACCGGATACCTGTCCGCCTTTCTCCCTTCGGGAAGCGTGGCGCT
TTCTCATAGCTCACGCTGTAGGTATCTCAGTTCGGTGTAGGTCGTTCGCTCCAAGCTGGGCTGTGTGCAC
GAACCCCCCGTTCAGCCCGACCGCTGCGCCTTATCCGGTAACTATCGTCTTGAGTCCAACCCGGTAAGAC
ACGACTTATCGCCACTGGCAGCAGCCACTGGTAACAGGATTAGCAGAGCGAGGTATGTAGGCGGTGCTAC
AGAGTTCTTGAAGTGGTGGCCTAACTACGGCTACACTAGAAGAACAGTATTTGGTATCTGCGCTCTGCTG
AAGCCAGTTACCTTCGGAAAAAGAGTTGGTAGCTCTTGATCCGGCAAACAAACCACCGCTGGTAGCGGTG
GTTTTTTTGTTTGCAAGCAGCAGATTACGCGCAGAAAAAAAGGATCTCAAGAAGATCCTTTGATCTTTTC
TACGGGGTCTGACGCTCAGTGGAACGAAAACTCACGTTAAGGGATTTTGGTCATGAGATTATCAAAAAGG
ATCTTCACCTAGATCCTTTTAAATTAAAAATGAAGTTTTAAATCAATCTAAAGTATATATGAGTAAACTT
GGTCTGACAGTTACCAATGCTTAATCAGTGAGGCACCTATCTCAGCGATCTGTCTATTTCGTTCATCCAT
AGTTGCCTGACTCCCCGTCGTGTAGATAACTACGATACGGGAGGGCTTACCATCTGGCCCCAGTGCTGCA
ATGATACCGCGAGACCCACGCTCACCGGCTCCAGATTTATCAGCAATAAACCAGCCAGCCGGAAGGGCCG
AGCGCAGAAGTGGTCCTGCAACTTTATCCGCCTCCATCCAGTCTATTAATTGTTGCCGGGAAGCTAGAGT
AAGTAGTTCGCCAGTTAATAGTTTGCGCAACGTTGTTGCCATTGCTACAGGCATCGTGGTGTCACGCTCG
TCGTTTGGTATGGCTTCATTCAGCTCCGGTTCCCAACGATCAAGGCGAGTTACATGATCCCCCATGTTGT
GCAAAAAAGCGGTTAGCTCCTTCGGTCCTCCGATCGTTGTCAGAAGTAAGTTGGCCGCAGTGTTATCACT
CATGGTTATGGCAGCACTGCATAATTCTCTTACTGTCATGCCATCCGTAAGATGCTTTTCTGTGACTGGT
GAGTACTCAACCAAGTCATTCTGAGAATAGTGTATGCGGCGACCGAGTTGCTCTTGCCCGGCGTCAATAC
GGGATAATACCGCGCCACATAGCAGAACTTTAAAAGTGCTCATCATTGGAAAACGTTCTTCGGGGCGAAA
ACTCTCAAGGATCTTACCGCTGTTGAGATCCAGTTCGATGTAACCCACTCGTGCACCCAACTGATCTTCA
GCATCTTTTACTTTCACCAGCGTTTCTGGGTGAGCAAAAACAGGAAGGCAAAATGCCGCAAAAAAGGGAA
TAAGGGCGACACGGAAATGTTGAATACTCATACTCTTCCTTTTTCAATATTATTGAAGCATTTATCAGGG
TTATTGTCTCATGAGCGGATACATATTTGAATGTATTTAGAAAAATAAACAAATAGGGGTTCCGCGCACA
TTTCCCCGAAAAGTGCCACCTGACGTCGACGGATCGGGAGATCTCCCGATCCCCTATGGTGCACTCTCAG
TACAATCTGCTCTGATGCCGCATAGTTAAGCCAGTATCTGCTCCCTGCTTGTGTGTTGGAGGTCGCTGAG
TAGTGCGCGAGCAAAATTTAAGCTACAACAAGGCAAGGCTTGACCGACAATTGCATGAAGAATCTGCTTA
GGGTTAGGCGTTTTGCGCTGCTTCG
Features (pLannotate 1.2.2; 32 found; start..end, strand, type, name):
     27..406     +  enhancer       CMV enhancer: human cytomegalovirus immediate early enhancer
    407..606     +  promoter       CMV promoter: human cytomegalovirus (CMV) immediate early promoter
    624..804     +  LTR            5' LTR (truncated): truncated 5' long terminal repeat (LTR) from HIV-1
    851..976     +  misc_feature   HIV-1 Ψ: packaging signal of human immunodeficiency virus type 1
    960..1323    +  CDS            HIV-1 gag (fragment): gag protein from human immunodeficiency virus 1; gag
   1469..1702    +  misc_feature   RRE: The Rev response element (RRE) of HIV-1 allows for Rev-dependent mRNA export from the nucleus to the cytoplasm.
   2079..2179    +  CDS            Rev (fragment): human immunodeficiency virus 1 (HIV-1) Rev protein; rev; enhances nuclear export of unspliced and incompletely spliced viral mRNAs
   2229..2346    +  misc_feature   cPPT/CTS: central polypurine tract and central termination sequence of HIV-1
   2403..2673    +  protein_bind   tetracycline response element: contains seven copies of the tetracycline operator tetO tetracycline repressor TetR
   2684..2701    +  misc_feature   MCS (fragment): pUC18/19 multiple cloning site
   2706..2744    +  promoter       minimal CMV promoter: human cytomegalovirus (CMV) immediate early promoter
   2850..4376    +  CDS            NFIA: NFIA_HUMAN - Also known as KIAA1439. Experimental evidence at protein level: Swiss-Prot protein existence level 1. Recognizes and binds the palindromic sequence 5'- TTGGCNNNNNGCCAA-3' present in viral and cellular promoters and in the origin of replication of adenovirus type 2. These proteins are individually capable of activating transcription and replication. From Homo sapiens (Human).
   4386..4410    +  misc_feature   MCS (fragment): pBluescript multiple cloning site
   4410..4998    +  misc_feature   WPRE: woodchuck hepatitis virus posttranscriptional regulatory element
   4935..5516    +  CDS            nef (fragment): NEF_HV1H2 - Experimental evidence at protein level: Swiss-Prot protein existence level 1. Extracellular Nef protein targets CD4(+) T-lymphocytes for apoptosis by interacting with CXCR4 surface receptors. From Human immunodeficiency virus type 1 group M subtype B (isolate HXB2) (HIV-1).
   5523..5703    +  LTR            5' LTR (truncated): truncated 5' long terminal repeat (LTR) from HIV-1
   5735..5959    +  polyA_signal   bGH poly(A) signal: bovine growth hormone polyadenylation signal
   5963..5984    +  promoter       SV40 promoter (fragment): SV40 enhancer and early promoter
   6005..6433    +  rep_origin     f1 ori (sequence partly withheld): f1 bacteriophage origin of replication; arrow indicates direction of (+) strand synthesis
   6447..6776    +  promoter       SV40 promoter: SV40 enhancer and early promoter
   6824..6871    +  promoter       EM7 promoter: synthetic bacterial promoter&nbsp
   6890..7264    +  CDS            BleoR: antibiotic-binding protein; Sh ble from Streptoalloteichus hindustanus; confers resistance to bleomycin, phleomycin, and Zeocin™
   7274..7399    +  CDS            ble (fragment): BLE_KLEPN - Experimental evidence at protein level: Swiss-Prot protein existence level 1. Binding protein with a strong affinity to the bleomycin family of antibiotics. Binds to CL990; an antimitotic-antibiotic compound. From Klebsiella pneumoniae.
   7394..7515    +  polyA_signal   SV40 poly(A) signal: SV40 polyadenylation signal
   7588..7604    -  protein_bind   lac operator: The lac repressor binds to the lac operator to inhibit transcription in E. coli. This inhibition can be relieved by adding lactose or isopropyl-β-D-thiogalactopyranoside (IPTG). lac repressor encoded by lacI
   7612..7642    -  promoter       lac promoter: promoter for the E. coli lac operon
   7657..7678    -  protein_bind   CAP binding site: CAP binding activates transcription in the presence of cAMP. E. coli catabolite activator protein
   7691..7783    -  CDS            lacI (fragment): lac repressor; lacI; The lac repressor binds to the lac operator to inhibit transcription in E. coli. This inhibition can be relieved by adding lactose or isopropyl-β-D-thiogalactopyranoside (IPTG).
   7966..8554    -  rep_origin     ori: high-copy-number ColE1/pMB1/pBR322/pUC origin of replication
   8725..9585    -  CDS            AmpR: β-lactamase; bla; confers resistance to ampicillin, carbenicillin, and related antibiotics
   9586..9690    -  promoter       AmpR promoter: bla
   9749..9801    -  misc_feature   bom (fragment): basis of mobility region from pBR322
