[The description below was written by a language model from this plasmid's Addgene catalogue record and pLannotate feature annotations shown in this document.]
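Description:
FUW-tetO-NFIA is a 9.9 kb lentiviral transfer plasmid for doxycycline-inducible expression of human NFIA in mammalian cells. It was made by excising the GFP fragment from the FUW-tetO-GFP parent with EcoRI and inserting the roughly 1.5 kb NFIA coding sequence, a step that destroyed both cloning sites. In bacteria it replicates from a high-copy ColE1/pUC-type origin and is selected with ampicillin through the bla gene. An f1 origin is also present. The backbone outside the proviral region carries an SV40/EM7-driven BleoR (Zeocin resistance) cassette with an SV40 poly(A) signal. Because this cassette lies beyond the 3' LTR, it would not be packaged into virus.

The viral portion begins with a CMV enhancer/promoter fused to a truncated HIV-1 5' LTR, which drives genomic RNA synthesis in packaging cells. This is followed by the Ψ packaging signal with a partial gag sequence, the Rev response element for nuclear export of the unspliced RNA, and the cPPT/CTS element, which aids transduction. The expression cassette consists of a tetracycline response element with seven tetO repeats joined to a minimal CMV promoter, then the NFIA open reading frame with no annotated tag or reporter, then a WPRE to enhance transcript expression. It ends at the 3' LTR, with a bGH poly(A) signal downstream. The plasmid encodes no transactivator, so induction requires a tetracycline-controlled activator such as rtTA supplied from a separate construct. NFIA is a sequence-specific transcription factor, and the associated publication describes it as a gliogenic switch. The vector was used for timed NFIA expression to derive astrocytes rapidly from human pluripotent stem cells.
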