Addgene plasmid #141403: FUW-tetO-NFIA
Purpose: Inducible Expression of NFIA
Depositing lab: Lorenz Studer. Depositing organization: Memorial Sloan-Kettering Cancer Center. Publication: NFIA is a gliogenic switch enabling rapid derivation of functional human astrocytes from pluripotent stem cells. Tchieu J, Calder EL, Guttikonda SR, Gutzwiller EM, Aromolaran KA, Steinbeck JA, Goldstein PA, Studer L. Nat Biotechnol. 2019 Mar;37(3):267-275. doi: 10.1038/s41587-019-0035-0. Epub 2019 Feb 25. PubMed 30804533.
Backbone
  Vector backbone: FUW-tetO
  Vector type: Mammalian Expression, Lentiviral
Growth in bacteria
  Bacterial resistance: Ampicillin, 100 μg/mL
  Growth temperature: 37°C
  Growth strain: NEB Stable
  Copy number: High Copy
Gene/Insert
  Gene/Insert name: NFIA
  Species: H. sapiens (human)
  Insert size (bp): 1530
  Entrez Gene: NFIA (a.k.a. BRMUTD, C1DELp32p31, CTF, DEL1P32P31, NF-I/A, NF1-A, NFI-A, NFI-L)
  Cloning method: Restriction Enzyme; 5′ cloning site EcoR1 (destroyed during cloning); 3′ cloning site EcoRI (destroyed during cloning)
  Sequencing primers: 5′ FUW_F aactatgcgctcggg; 3′ FUW_R taaagcagcgtatcc
Terms and licenses: Academic/Nonprofit Terms; Industry Terms: Not Available to Industry
Depositor comments: FUW-tetO-GFP (Addgene 30130) was digested with EcoRI to remove the GFP fragment and NFIA was inserted
How to cite: FUW-tetO-NFIA was a gift from Lorenz Studer (Addgene plasmid # 141403 ; http://n2t.net/addgene:141403 ; RRID:Addgene_141403)
